Addgene plasmid #248547: pLenti-gRNA19-3
Purpose: A CRISPR-based technology to study chromosome-specific aneuploidy by targeting human centromeres
Depositing lab: Teresa Davoli. Depositing organization: NYU Grossman School of Medicine. Publication: KaryoCreate: A CRISPR-based technology to study chromosome-specific aneuploidy by targeting human centromeres. Bosco N, Goldberg A, Zhao X, Mays JC, Cheng P, Johnson AF, Bianchi JJ, Toscani C, Di Tommaso E, Katsnelson L, Annuar D, Mei S, Faitelson RE, Pesselev IY, Mohamed KS, Mermerian A, Camacho-Hernandez EM, Gionco CA, Manikas J, Tseng YS, Sun Z, Fani S, Keegan S, Lippman SM, Fenyo D, Giunta S, Santaguida S, Davoli T. Cell. 2023 Apr 27;186(9):1985-2001.e19. doi: 10.1016/j.cell.2023.03.029. Epub 2023 Apr 18. PubMed 37075754.
Backbone
  Vector backbone: pLentiGuide-Puro-FE
  Vector type: Mammalian Expression, CRISPR
Growth in bacteria
  Bacterial resistance: Ampicillin, 100 μg/mL
  Growth temperature: 30°C
  Growth strain: NEB Stable
  Copy number: High Copy
Gene/Insert
  Gene/Insert name: gRNA19-3
  gRNA/shRNA sequence: GACATCCTTGAGGCTTTCGT
  Species: H. sapiens (human)
  Promoter: U6
  Cloning method: Gibson Cloning
Terms and licenses: Academic/Nonprofit Terms; Industry Terms: Not Available to Industry
How to cite: pLenti-gRNA19-3 was a gift from Teresa Davoli (Addgene plasmid # 248547 ; http://n2t.net/addgene:248547 ; RRID:Addgene_248547)
