[The description below was written by a language model from this plasmid's Addgene catalogue record and pLannotate feature annotations shown in this document.]
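Description:
pLenti-gRNA19-3 is a third-generation, self-inactivating lentiviral guide RNA vector (about 8.3 kb) built on the pLentiGuide-Puro-FE backbone for mammalian CRISPR applications. In bacteria it is maintained through a high-copy ColE1/pUC-type origin and selected with ampicillin via the β-lactamase gene. The backbone also carries an f1 origin, remnants of the lac region, and flanking T7 and T3 promoters. The lentiviral portion begins with an RSV promoter fused to a truncated HIV-1 5' LTR, which drives Tat-independent transcription of the viral genome in packaging cells. It is followed by the Ψ packaging signal with a partial gag sequence, the Rev response element for nuclear export of the unspliced genomic RNA, a cPPT/CTS that aids nuclear import, a WPRE that enhances transcript stability and expression, and a ΔU3 3' LTR that inactivates the LTR promoter after integration. An SV40 polyadenylation signal and SV40 origin lie downstream of the 3' LTR.

The payload consists of two cassettes. A human U6 RNA polymerase III promoter expresses a single guide RNA, gRNA19-3, made up of a 20-nt spacer against a human target joined to a Streptococcus pyogenes Cas9 scaffold. This scaffold is annotated only as a partial tracrRNA match, which would be consistent with a modified scaffold, although the record does not explain the "FE" designation. Downstream, the EF-1α core promoter with its intron A drives puromycin N-acetyltransferase, allowing selection of transduced cells. No Cas9 is encoded, so a Cas9-derived protein must be supplied separately. According to the record, the plasmid belongs to the KaryoCreate system, which targets human centromeres to induce chromosome-specific aneuploidy. The name suggests a chromosome 19 centromeric target, though this is not explicitly stated.
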