Features (pLannotate 1.2.2; 29 found; start..end, strand, type, name):
    249..268     +  misc_feature   cPPT/CTS (fragment): central polypurine tract and central termination sequence of HIV-1
    270..503     +  LTR            3' LTR (ΔU3): self-inactivating 3' long terminal repeat (LTR) from HIV-1
    581..702     +  polyA_signal   SV40 poly(A) signal: SV40 polyadenylation signal
    742..877     +  rep_origin     SV40 ori: SV40 origin of replication
    898..916     -  promoter       T7 promoter: promoter for bacteriophage T7 RNA polymerase
    924..1079    +  CDS            lacZα (fragment): LacZα fragment of β-galactosidase; lacZ fragment
   1084..1512    +  rep_origin     f1 ori (sequence partly withheld): f1 bacteriophage origin of replication; arrow indicates direction of (+) strand synthesis
   1565..1669    +  promoter       AmpR promoter: bla
   1670..2530    +  CDS            AmpR: β-lactamase; bla; confers resistance to ampicillin, carbenicillin, and related antibiotics
   2701..3289    +  rep_origin     ori: high-copy-number ColE1/pMB1/pBR322/pUC origin of replication
   3472..3564    +  CDS            lacI (fragment): lac repressor; lacI; The lac repressor binds to the lac operator to inhibit transcription in E. coli. This inhibition can be relieved by adding lactose or isopropyl-β-D-thiogalactopyranoside (IPTG).
   3577..3598    +  protein_bind   CAP binding site: CAP binding activates transcription in the presence of cAMP. E. coli catabolite activator protein
   3613..3643    +  promoter       lac promoter: promoter for the E. coli lac operon
   3651..3667    +  protein_bind   lac operator: The lac repressor binds to the lac operator to inhibit transcription in E. coli. This inhibition can be relieved by adding lactose or isopropyl-β-D-thiogalactopyranoside (IPTG). lac repressor encoded by lacI
   3712..3730    +  promoter       T3 promoter: promoter for bacteriophage T3 RNA polymerase
   3758..3984    +  promoter       RSV promoter: Rous sarcoma virus enhancer/promoter
   3985..4165    +  LTR            5' LTR (truncated): truncated 5' long terminal repeat (LTR) from HIV-1
   4212..4337    +  misc_feature   HIV-1 Ψ: packaging signal of human immunodeficiency virus type 1
   4321..4684    +  CDS            HIV-1 gag (fragment): gag protein from human immunodeficiency virus 1; gag
   4830..5063    +  misc_feature   RRE: The Rev response element (RRE) of HIV-1 allows for Rev-dependent mRNA export from the nucleus to the cytoplasm.
   5440..5466    +  CDS            Rev (fragment): human immunodeficiency virus 1 (HIV-1) Rev protein; rev; enhances nuclear export of unspliced and incompletely spliced viral mRNAs
   5470..5710    +  promoter       U6 promoter: RNA polymerase III promoter for human U6 snRNA
   5758..5825    +  misc_RNA       tracrRNA (fragment): trans-activating CRISPR RNA for the Streptococcus pyogenes CRISPR/Cas9 system
   5881..5998    +  misc_feature   cPPT/CTS: central polypurine tract and central termination sequence of HIV-1
   6064..6130    +  CDS            small t antigen (fragment): SV40 (simian virus 40) small t antigen
   6156..6367    +  promoter       EF-1α core promoter: core promoter for human elongation factor EF-1α
   6368..7306    +  intron         EF-1α intron A: intron upstream of the start codon of human EF-1α
   7328..7927    +  CDS            PuroR (fragment): puromycin N-acetyltransferase; pac from Streptomyces; confers resistance to puromycin
   7943..198     +  misc_feature   WPRE (across the origin): woodchuck hepatitis virus posttranscriptional regulatory element
>Addgene plasmid #248547 | pLenti-gRNA19-3 | addgene full sequence | sequence record 493008 | Addgene NGS Result
GGAAATCATCGTCCTTTCCTTGGCTGCTCGCCTGTGTTGCCACCTGGATTCTGCGCGGGACGTCCTTCTG
CTACGTCCCTTCGGCCCTCAATCCAGCGGACCTTCCTTCCCGCGGCCTGCTGCCGGCTCTGCGGCCTCTT
CCGCGTCTTCGCCTTCGCCCTCAGACGAGTCGGATCTCCCTTTGGGCCGCCTCCCCGCGTCGACTTTAAG
ACCAATGACTTACAAGGCAGCTGTAGATCTTAGCCACTTTTTAAAAGAAAAGGGGGGACTGGAAGGGCTA
ATTCACTCCCAACGAAGACAAGATCTGCTTTTTGCTTGTACTGGGTCTCTCTGGTTAGACCAGATCTGAG
CCTGGGAGCTCTCTGGCTAACTAGGGAACCCACTGCTTAAGCCTCAATAAAGCTTGCCTTGAGTGCTTCA
AGTAGTGTGTGCCCGTCTGTTGTGTGACTCTGGTAACTAGAGATCCCTCAGACCCTTTTAGTCAGTGTGG
AAAATCTCTAGCAGTACGTATAGTAGTTCATGTCATCTTATTATTCAGTATTTATAACTTGCAAAGAAAT
GAATATCAGAGAGTGAGAGGAACTTGTTTATTGCAGCTTATAATGGTTACAAATAAAGCAATAGCATCAC
AAATTTCACAAATAAAGCATTTTTTTCACTGCATTCTAGTTGTGGTTTGTCCAAACTCATCAATGTATCT
TATCATGTCTGGCTCTAGCTATCCCGCCCCTAACTCCGCCCATCCCGCCCCTAACTCCGCCCAGTTCCGC
CCATTCTCCGCCCCATGGCTGACTAATTTTTTTTATTTATGCAGAGGCCGAGGCCGCCTCGGCCTCTGAG
CTATTCCAGAAGTAGTGAGGAGGCTTTTTTGGAGGCCTAGGGACGTACCCAATTCGCCCTATAGTGAGTC
GTATTACGCGCGCTCACTGGCCGTCGTTTTACAACGTCGTGACTGGGAAAACCCTGGCGTTACCCAACTT
AATCGCCTTGCAGCACATCCCCCTTTCGCCAGCTGGCGTAATAGCGAAGAGGCCCGCACCGATCGCCCTT
CCCAACAGTTGCGCAGCCTGAATGGCGAATGGG
[124 nt withheld, positions 1084-1207]
C
[91 nt withheld, positions 1209-1299]
A
[49 nt withheld, positions 1301-1349]
CCTTTGACGTTGGAGTCCACGTTCTTT
[37 nt withheld, positions 1377-1413]
ACCCTATCTCGGTCTATTCTTTTGATTTATAAGGGATTTTGCCGATTTCGGCCTATTGGTTAAAAAATGA
GCTGATTTAACAAAAATTTAACGCGAATTTTAACAAAATATTAACGCTTACAATTTAGGTGGCACTTTTC
GGGGAAATGTGCGCGGAACCCCTATTTGTTTATTTTTCTAAATACATTCAAATATGTATCCGCTCATGAG
ACAATAACCCTGATAAATGCTTCAATAATATTGAAAAAGGAAGAGTATGAGTATTCAACATTTCCGTGTC
GCCCTTATTCCCTTTTTTGCGGCATTTTGCCTTCCTGTTTTTGCTCACCCAGAAACGCTGGTGAAAGTAA
AAGATGCTGAAGATCAGTTGGGTGCACGAGTGGGTTACATCGAACTGGATCTCAACAGCGGTAAGATCCT
TGAGAGTTTTCGCCCCGAAGAACGTTTTCCAATGATGAGCACTTTTAAAGTTCTGCTATGTGGCGCGGTA
TTATCCCGTATTGACGCCGGGCAAGAGCAACTCGGTCGCCGCATACACTATTCTCAGAATGACTTGGTTG
AGTACTCACCAGTCACAGAAAAGCATCTTACGGATGGCATGACAGTAAGAGAATTATGCAGTGCTGCCAT
AACCATGAGTGATAACACTGCGGCCAACTTACTTCTGACAACGATCGGAGGACCGAAGGAGCTAACCGCT
TTTTTGCACAACATGGGGGATCATGTAACTCGCCTTGATCGTTGGGAACCGGAGCTGAATGAAGCCATAC
CAAACGACGAGCGTGACACCACGATGCCTGTAGCAATGGCAACAACGTTGCGCAAACTATTAACTGGCGA
ACTACTTACTCTAGCTTCCCGGCAACAATTAATAGACTGGATGGAGGCGGATAAAGTTGCAGGACCACTT
CTGCGCTCGGCCCTTCCGGCTGGCTGGTTTATTGCTGATAAATCTGGAGCCGGTGAGCGTGGGTCTCGCG
GTATCATTGCAGCACTGGGGCCAGATGGTAAGCCCTCCCGTATCGTAGTTATCTACACGACGGGGAGTCA
GGCAACTATGGATGAACGAAATAGACAGATCGCTGAGATAGGTGCCTCACTGATTAAGCATTGGTAACTG
TCAGACCAAGTTTACTCATATATACTTTAGATTGATTTAAAACTTCATTTTTAATTTAAAAGGATCTAGG
TGAAGATCCTTTTTGATAATCTCATGACCAAAATCCCTTAACGTGAGTTTTCGTTCCACTGAGCGTCAGA
CCCCGTAGAAAAGATCAAAGGATCTTCTTGAGATCCTTTTTTTCTGCGCGTAATCTGCTGCTTGCAAACA
AAAAAACCACCGCTACCAGCGGTGGTTTGTTTGCCGGATCAAGAGCTACCAACTCTTTTTCCGAAGGTAA
CTGGCTTCAGCAGAGCGCAGATACCAAATACTGTTCTTCTAGTGTAGCCGTAGTTAGGCCACCACTTCAA
GAACTCTGTAGCACCGCCTACATACCTCGCTCTGCTAATCCTGTTACCAGTGGCTGCTGCCAGTGGCGAT
AAGTCGTGTCTTACCGGGTTGGACTCAAGACGATAGTTACCGGATAAGGCGCAGCGGTCGGGCTGAACGG
GGGGTTCGTGCACACAGCCCAGCTTGGAGCGAACGACCTACACCGAACTGAGATACCTACAGCGTGAGCT
ATGAGAAAGCGCCACGCTTCCCGAAGGGAGAAAGGCGGACAGGTATCCGGTAAGCGGCAGGGTCGGAACA
GGAGAGCGCACGAGGGAGCTTCCAGGGGGAAACGCCTGGTATCTTTATAGTCCTGTCGGGTTTCGCCACC
TCTGACTTGAGCGTCGATTTTTGTGATGCTCGTCAGGGGGGCGGAGCCTATGGAAAAACGCCAGCAACGC
GGCCTTTTTACGGTTCCTGGCCTTTTGCTGGCCTTTTGCTCACATGTTCTTTCCTGCGTTATCCCCTGAT
TCTGTGGATAACCGTATTACCGCCTTTGAGTGAGCTGATACCGCTCGCCGCAGCCGAACGACCGAGCGCA
GCGAGTCAGTGAGCGAGGAAGCGGAAGAGCGCCCAATACGCAAACCGCCTCTCCCCGCGCGTTGGCCGAT
TCATTAATGCAGCTGGCACGACAGGTTTCCCGACTGGAAAGCGGGCAGTGAGCGCAACGCAATTAATGTG
AGTTAGCTCACTCATTAGGCACCCCAGGCTTTACACTTTATGCTTCCGGCTCGTATGTTGTGTGGAATTG
TGAGCGGATAACAATTTCACACAGGAAACAGCTATGACCATGATTACGCCAAGCGCGCAATTAACCCTCA
CTAAAGGGAACAAAAGCTGGAGCTGCAAGCTTAATGTAGTCTTATGCAATACTCTTGTAGTCTTGCAACA
TGGTAACGATGAGTTAGCAACATGCCTTACAAGGAGAGAAAAAGCACCGTGCATGCCGATTGGTGGAAGT
AAGGTGGTACGATCGTGCCTTATTAGGAAGGCAACAGACGGGTCTGACATGGATTGGACGAACCACTGAA
TTGCCGCATTGCAGAGATATTGTATTTAAGTGCCTAGCTCGATACATAAACGGGTCTCTCTGGTTAGACC
AGATCTGAGCCTGGGAGCTCTCTGGCTAACTAGGGAACCCACTGCTTAAGCCTCAATAAAGCTTGCCTTG
AGTGCTTCAAGTAGTGTGTGCCCGTCTGTTGTGTGACTCTGGTAACTAGAGATCCCTCAGACCCTTTTAG
TCAGTGTGGAAAATCTCTAGCAGTGGCGCCCGAACAGGGACTTGAAAGCGAAAGGGAAACCAGAGGAGCT
CTCTCGACGCAGGACTCGGCTTGCTGAAGCGCGCACGGCAAGAGGCGAGGGGCGGCGACTGGTGAGTACG
CCAAAAATTTTGACTAGCGGAGGCTAGAAGGAGAGAGATGGGTGCGAGAGCGTCAGTATTAAGCGGGGGA
GAATTAGATCGCGATGGGAAAAAATTCGGTTAAGGCCAGGGGGAAAGAAAAAATATAAATTAAAACATAT
AGTATGGGCAAGCAGGGAGCTAGAACGATTCGCAGTTAATCCTGGCCTGTTAGAAACATCAGAAGGCTGT
AGACAAATACTGGGACAGCTACAACCATCCCTTCAGACAGGATCAGAAGAACTTAGATCATTATATAATA
CAGTAGCAACCCTCTATTGTGTGCATCAAAGGATAGAGATAAAAGACACCAAGGAAGCTTTAGACAAGAT
AGAGGAAGAGCAAAACAAAAGTAAGACCACCGCACAGCAAGCGGCCGCTGATCTTCAGACCTGGAGGAGG
AGATATGAGGGACAATTGGAGAAGTGAATTATATAAATATAAAGTAGTAAAAATTGAACCATTAGGAGTA
GCACCCACCAAGGCAAAGAGAAGAGTGGTGCAGAGAGAAAAAAGAGCAGTGGGAATAGGAGCTTTGTTCC
TTGGGTTCTTGGGAGCAGCAGGAAGCACTATGGGCGCAGCGTCAATGACGCTGACGGTACAGGCCAGACA
ATTATTGTCTGGTATAGTGCAGCAGCAGAACAATTTGCTGAGGGCTATTGAGGCGCAACAGCATCTGTTG
CAACTCACAGTCTGGGGCATCAAGCAGCTCCAGGCAAGAATCCTGGCTGTGGAAAGATACCTAAAGGATC
AACAGCTCCTGGGGATTTGGGGTTGCTCTGGAAAACTCATTTGCACCACTGCTGTGCCTTGGAATGCTAG
TTGGAGTAATAAATCTCTGGAACAGATTTGGAATCACACGACCTGGATGGAGTGGGACAGAGAAATTAAC
AATTACACAAGCTTAATACACTCCTTAATTGAAGAATCGCAAAACCAGCAAGAAAAGAATGAACAAGAAT
TATTGGAATTAGATAAATGGGCAAGTTTGTGGAATTGGTTTAACATAACAAATTGGCTGTGGTATATAAA
ATTATTCATAATGATAGTAGGAGGCTTGGTAGGTTTAAGAATAGTTTTTGCTGTACTTTCTATAGTGAAT
AGAGTTAGGCAGGGATATTCACCATTATCGTTTCAGACCCACCTCCCAACCCCGAGGGGACCCAGAGAGG
GCCTATTTCCCATGATTCCTTCATATTTGCATATACGATACAAGGCTGTTAGAGAGATAATTAGAATTAA
TTTGACTGTAAACACAAAGATATTAGTACAAAATACGTGACGTAGAAAGTAATAATTTCTTGGGTAGTTT
GCAGTTTTAAAATTATGTTTTAAAATGGACTATCATATGCTTACCGTAACTTGAAAGTATTTCGATTTCT
TGGCTTTATATATCTTGTGGAAAGGACGAAACACCGGACATCCTTGAGGCTTTCGTGTTTAAGAGCTATG
CTGGAAACAGCATAGCAAGTTTAAATAAGGCTAGTCCGTTATCAACTTGAAAAAGTGGCACCGAGTCGGT
GCTTTTTTAAGCTTGGCGTAACTAGATCTTGAGACAAATGGCAGTATTCATCCACAATTTTAAAAGAAAA
GGGGGGATTGGGGGGTACAGTGCAGGGGAAAGAATAGTAGACATAATAGCAACAGACATACAAACTAAAG
AATTACAAAAACAAATTACAAAAATTCAAAATTTTCGGGTTTATTACAGGGACAGCAGAGATCCACTTTG
GCGCCGGCTCGAGGGGGCCCGGGTGCAAAGATGGATAAAGTTTTAAACAGAGAGGAATCTTTGCAGCTAA
TGGACCTTCTAGGTCTTGAAAGGAGTGGGAATTGGCTCCGGTGCCCGTCAGTGGGCAGAGCGCACATCGC
CCACAGTCCCCGAGAAGTTGGGGGGAGGGGTCGGCAATTGATCCGGTGCCTAGAGAAGGTGGCGCGGGGT
AAACTGGGAAAGTGATGTCGTGTACTGGCTCCGCCTTTTTCCCGAGGGTGGGGGAGAACCGTATATAAGT
GCAGTAGTCGCCGTGAACGTTCTTTTTCGCAACGGGTTTGCCGCCAGAACACAGGTAAGTGCCGTGTGTG
GTTCCCGCGGGCCTGGCCTCTTTACGGGTTATGGCCCTTGCGTGCCTTGAATTACTTCCACCTGGCTGCA
GTACGTGATTCTTGATCCCGAGCTTCGGGTTGGAAGTGGGTGGGAGAGTTCGAGGCCTTGCGCTTAAGGA
GCCCCTTCGCCTCGTGCTTGAGTTGAGGCCTGGCCTGGGCGCTGGGGCCGCCGCGTGCGAATCTGGTGGC
ACCTTCGCGCCTGTCTCGCTGCTTTCGATAAGTCTCTAGCCATTTAAAATTTTTGATGACCTGCTGCGAC
GCTTTTTTTCTGGCAAGATAGTCTTGTAAATGCGGGCCAAGATCTGCACACTGGTATTTCGGTTTTTGGG
GCCGCGGGCGGCGACGGGGCCCGTGCGTCCCAGCGCACATGTTCGGCGAGGCGGGGCCTGCGAGCGCGGC
CACCGAGAATCGGACGGGGGTAGTCTCAAGCTGGCCGGCCTGCTCTGGTGCCTGGCCTCGCGCCGCCGTG
TATCGCCCCGCCCTGGGCGGCAAGGCTGGCCCGGTCGGCACCAGTTGCGTGAGCGGAAAGATGGCCGCTT
CCCGGCCCTGCTGCAGGGAGCTCAAAATGGAGGACGCGGCGCTCGGGAGAGCGGGCGGGTGAGTCACCCA
CACAAAGGAAAAGGGCCTTTCCGTCCTCAGCCGTCGCTTCATGTGACTCCACGGAGTACCGGGCGCCGTC
CAGGCACCTCGATTAGTTCTCGAGCTTTTGGAGTACGTCGTCTTTAGGTTGGGGGGAGGGGTTTTATGCG
ATGGAGTTTCCCCACACTGAGTGGGTGGAGACTGAAGTTAGGCCAGCTTGGCACTTGATGTAATTCTCCT
TGGAATTTGCCCTTTTTGAGTTTGGATCTTGGTTCATTCTCAAGCCTCAGACAGTGGTTCAAAGTTTTTT
TCTTCCATTTCAGGTGTCGTGACGTACGGCCACCATGACCGAGTACAAGCCCACGGTGCGCCTCGCCACC
CGCGACGACGTCCCCAGGGCCGTACGCACCCTCGCCGCCGCGTTCGCCGACTACCCCGCCACGCGCCACA
CCGTCGATCCGGACCGCCACATCGAGCGGGTCACCGAGCTGCAAGAACTCTTCCTCACGCGCGTCGGGCT
CGACATCGGCAAGGTGTGGGTCGCGGACGACGGCGCCGCCGTGGCGGTCTGGACCACGCCGGAGAGCGTC
GAAGCGGGGGCGGTGTTCGCCGAGATCGGCCCGCGCATGGCCGAGTTGAGCGGTTCCCGGCTGGCCGCGC
AGCAACAGATGGAAGGCCTCCTGGCGCCGCACCGGCCCAAGGAGCCCGCGTGGTTCCTGGCCACCGTCGG
AGTCTCGCCCGACCACCAGGGCAAGGGTCTGGGCAGCGCCGTCGTGCTCCCCGGAGTGGAGGCGGCCGAG
CGCGCCGGGGTGCCCGCCTTCCTGGAGACCTCCGCGCCCCGCAACCTCCCCTTCTACGAGCGGCTCGGCT
TCACCGTCACCGCCGACGTCGAGGTGCCCGAAGGACCGCGCACCTGGTGCATGACCCGCAAGCCCGGTGC
CTGAACGCGTTAAGTCGACAATCAACCTCTGGATTACAAAATTTGTGAAAGATTGACTGGTATTCTTAAC
TATGTTGCTCCTTTTACGCTATGTGGATACGCTGCTTTAATGCCTTTGTATCATGCTATTGCTTCCCGTA
TGGCTTTCATTTTCTCCTCCTTGTATAAATCCTGGTTGCTGTCTCTTTATGAGGAGTTGTGGCCCGTTGT
CAGGCAACGTGGCGTGGTGTGCACTGTGTTTGCTGACGCAACCCCCACTGGTTGGGGCATTGCCACCACC
TGTCAGCTCCTTTCCGGGACTTTCGCTTTCCCCCTCCCTATTGCCACGGCGGAACTCATCGCCGCCTGCC
TTGCCCGCTGCTGGACAGGGGCTCGGCTGTTGGGCACTGACAATTCCGTGGTGTTGTCGG
